>Addgene plasmid #228249 | Epac-S-H325 | addgene full sequence | sequence record 451794 | Addgene NGS Result
AAGCTTGCCGCCACCATGGCGGCCGCAATGGTGAGCAAGGGCGAGGAGCTGTTCACCGGGGTGGTGCCCA
TCCTGGTCGAGCTGGACGGCGACGTAAACGGCCACAAGTTCAGCGTGTCCGGCGAGGGCGAGGGCGATGC
CACCTACGGCAAGCTGACCCTGAAGTTCATCTGCACCACCGGCAAGCTGCCCGTGCCCTGGCCCACCCTC
GTGACCACCCTGTCCTGGGGCGTGCAGTGCTTCGCCCGCTACCCCGACCACATGAAGCAGCACGACTTCT
TCAAGTCCGCCATGCCCGAAGGCTACGTCCAGGAGCGCACCATCTTCTTCAAGGACGACGGCAACTACAA
GACCCGCGCCGAGGTGAAGTTCGAGGGCGACACCCTGGTGAACCGCATCGAGCTGAAGGGCATCGACTTC
AAGGAGGACGGCAACATCCTGGGGCACAAGCTGGAGTACAACTACTTTAGCGACAACGTCTATATCACCG
CCGACAAGCAGAAGAACGGCATCAAGGCCAACTTCAAGATCCGCCACAACATCGAGGACGGCGGCGTGCA
GCTCGCCGACCACTACCAGCAGAACACCCCCATCGGCGACGGCCCCGTGCTGCTGCCCGACAACCACTAC
CTGAGCACCCAGTCCAAGCTGAGCAAAGACCCCAACGAGAAGCGCGATCACATGGTCCTGCTGGAGTTCG
TGACCGCCGCCCGATATCAGCCCGTGGGAACTCATGAGATGGAGGAGGAGTTGGCCGAAGCTGTGGCCCT
GCTCTCCCAGCGGGGGCCTGACGCCCTGCTCACTGTGGCACTTCGAAAGCCCCCAGGTCAGCGCACGGAT
GAAGAGCTGGACCTCATCTTTGAGGAGCTGCTGCACATCAAGGCTGTGGCCCACCTCTCCAACTCGGTGA
AGCGAGAATTAGCGGCTGTTCTGCTCTTTGAACCACACAGCAAGGCAGGGACCGTGTTGTTCAGCCAGGG
GGACAAGGGCACTTCGTGGTACATTATCTGGAAGGGATCTGTCAACGTGGTGACCCATGGCAAGGGGCTG
GTCACCACCCTGCATGAGGGAGATGATTTTGGAGAGCTGGCTCTGGTGAATGATGCACCCCGGGCAGCCA
CCATCATCCTGCGAGAAGACAACTGTCATTTCCTGCGTGTGGACAAGCAGGACTTCAACCGTATCATCAA
GGATGTGGAGGCAAAGACCATGCGGCTGGAAGAACATGGCAAAGTGGTGCTGGTGCTGACGAGAGCCTCT
CAGGGCGCCGGCCCTTCCCGACCCCCAACCCCAGGCAGGAACCGGTATACAGTGATGTCTGGCACCCCAG
AGAAGATCCTAGAGCTTCTGTTGGAGGCCATGGGACCAGATTCCAGTGCTCATGACCCAACAGAGACATT
CCTCAGCGACTTCCTCCTGACCCACAGGGTCTTCATGCCCAGCGCCCAACTCTGCGCTGCCCTTCTGCAC
CACTTCCATGTGGAGCCTGCGGGTGGCAGCGAGCAGGAGCGCAGCACCTACGTCTGCAACAAGAGGCAGC
AGATCTTGCGGCTGGTCAGCCAGTGGGTGGCCCTGTATGGCTCCATGCTCCACACTGACCCTGTGGCCAC
CAGCTTCCTCCAGAAACTCTCAGACCTGGTGGGCAGGGACACCCGACTCAGCAACCTGCTGAGGGAGCAG
TGGCCAGAGAGGCGGCGATGCCACAGGTTGGAGAATGGCTGTGGGAATGCATCTCCTCAGATGAAGGCCC
GGAACTTGCCTGTTTGGCTCCCCAACCAGGACGAGCCCCTTCCTGGCAGCAGCTGTGCCATCCAAGTTGG
GGATAAAGTCCCCTATGACATCTGCCGGCCAGACCACTCAGTGTTGACCCTGCAGCTGCCTGTGACAGCC
TCCGTGAGAGAGGTGATGGCAGCGTTGGCCCAGGAGGATGGCTGGACCAAGGGGCAGGTGCTGGTGAAGG
TCAATTCTGCAGGTGATGCCATTGGCCTGCAGCCAGATGCCCGTGGTGTGGCCACATCTCTGGGGCTCAA
TGAGCGTCTCTTTGTTGTCAACCCACAGGAAGCGCATGAGCTGATCCCACACCCTGACCAGCTGGGGCCC
ACTGTGGGCTCTGCTGAGGGGCTGGACCTGGTGAGTGCCAAGGACCTGGCAGGCCAGCTGACGGACCACG
ACTGGAGCCTCTTCAACAGTATCCACCAGGTGGAGCTGATCCACTATGTGCTGGGCCCCCAGCATCTGCG
GGATGTCACCACCGCCAACCTGGAGCGCTTCATGCGCCGCTTCAATGAGCTGCAGTACTGGGTGGCCACC
GAGCTGTGTCTCTGCCCCGTGCCCGGCCCCCGGGCCCAGCTGCTCAGGAAGTTCATTAAGCTGGCGGCCC
ACCTCAAGGAGCAGAAGAATCTCAATTCCTTCTTTGCCGTCATGTTTGGCCTCAGCAACTCGGCCATCAG
CCGCCTAGCCCACACCTGGGAGCGGCTGCCCCACAAAGTCCGGAAGCTGTACTCCGCCCTCGAGAGGCTG
CTGGATCCCTCATGGAACCACCGGGTATACCGACTGGCCCTCGCCAAGCTCTCCCCTCCTGTCATCCCCT
TCATGCCCCTTCTTGCCGCAGACATGGCCGCCATTCATGAGGGAAACCACACACTAGTGGAGAATCTCAT
CAACTTTGAGAAGATGAGAATGATGGCCAGAGCCGCGCGGATGCTGCACCACTGCCGAAGCCACAACCCT
GTGCCTCTCTCACCACTCAGAAGCCGAGTTTCCCACCTCCACGAGGACAGCCAGGTGGCGAGGATTTCCA
CATGCTCGGAGCAGTCCCTGAGCACCCGGAGTCCAGCCAGCACCTGGGCTTATGTCCAGCAGCTGAAGGT
CATTGACAACCAGCGGGAACTCTCCCGCCTCTCCCGAGAGCTGGAGCCAGCTAGCGAGCTCATGGACGGC
GGCGTGCAGCTCGCCGACCACTACCAGCAGAACACCCCCATCGGCGACGGCCCCGTGCTGCTGCCCGACA
ACCACTACCTGAGCTACCAGTCCGCCCTGAGCAAAGACCCCAACGAGAAGCGCGATCACATGGTCCTGCT
GGAGTTCGTGACCGCCGCCGGGATCACTCTCGGCATGGACGAGCTGTACAAGGGTGGCAGCGGTGGCATG
GTGAGCAAGGGCGAGGAGCTGTTCACCGGGGTGGTGCCCATCCTGGTCGAGCTGGACGGCGACGTAAACG
GCCACAAGTTCAGCGTGTCCGGCGAGGGCGAGGGCGATGCCACCTACGGCAAGCTGACCCTGAAGCTGAT
CTGCACCACCGGCAAGCTGCCCGTGCCCTGGCCCACCCTCGTGACCACCCTGGGCTACGGCCTGCAGTGC
TTCGCCCGCTACCCCGACCACATGAAGCAGCACGACTTCTTCAAGTCCGCCATGCCCGAAGGCTACGTCC
AGGAGCGCACCATCTTCTTCAAGGACGACGGCAACTACAAGACCCGCGCCGAGGTGAAGTTCGAGGGCGA
CACCCTGGTGAACCGCATCGAGCTGAAGGGCATCGACTTCAAGGAGGACGGCAACATCCTGGGGCACAAG
CTGGAGTACAACTACAACAGCCACAACGTCTATATCACCGCCGACAAGCAGAAGAACGGCATCAAGGCCA
ACTTCAAGATCCGCCACAACATCGAGCCGAATTTTGTCTTCCTGATCGGCGCCGCAGGAATACTCTTCGT
ATCTAGCGAGCTCATGGACGGCGGCGTGCAGCTCGCCGACCACTACCAGCAGAACACCCCCATCGGCGAC
GGCCCCGTGCTGCTGCCCGACAACCACTACCTGAGCTACCAGTCCGCCCTGAGCAAAGACCCCAACGAGA
AGCGCGATCACATGGTCCTGCTGGAGTTCGTGACCGCCGCCGGGATCACTCTCGGCATGGACGAGCTGTA
CAAGGGTGGCAGCGGTGGCATGGTGAGCAAGGGCGAGGAGCTGTTCACCGGGGTGGTGCCCATCCTGGTC
GAGCTGGACGGCGACGTAAACGGCCACAAGTTCAGCGTGTCCGGCGAGGGCGAGGGCGATGCCACCTACG
GCAAGCTGACCCTGAAGCTGATCTGCACCACCGGCAAGCTGCCCGTGCCCTGGCCCACCCTCGTGACCAC
CCTGGGCTACGGCCTGCAGTGCTTCGCCCGCTACCCCGACCACATGAAGCAGCACGACTTCTTCAAGTCC
GCCATGCCCGAAGGCTACGTCCAGGAGCGCACCATCTTCTTCAAGGACGACGGCAACTACAAGACCCGCG
CCGAGGTGAAGTTCGAGGGCGACACCCTGGTGAACCGCATCGAGCTGAAGGGCATCGACTTCAAGGAGGA
CGGCAACATCCTGGGGCACAAGCTGGAGTACAACTACAACAGCCACAACGTCTATATCACCGCCGACAAG
CAGAAGAACGGCATCAAGGCCAACTTCAAGATCCGCCACAACATCGAGCCGAATTCCCTCGAGGTTAACG
CGGCGCGCCTCTAATCTAGAGGGCCCTATTCTATAGTGTCACCTAAATGCTAGAGCTCGCTGATCAGCCT
CGACTGTGCCTTCTAGTTGCCAGCCATCTGTTGTTTGCCCCTCCCCCGTGCCTTCCTTGACCCTGGAAGG
TGCCACTCCCACTGTCCTTTCCTAATAAAATGAGGAAATTGCATCGCATTGTCTGAGTAGGTGTCATTCT
ATTCTGGGGGGTGGGGTGGGGCAGGACAGCAAGGGGGAGGATTGGGAAGACAATAGCAGGCATGCTGGGG
ATGCGGTGGGCTCTATGGCTTCTGAGGCGGAAAGAACCAGCTGGGGCTCTAGGGGGTATCCCC
[124 nt withheld, positions 4824-4947]
C
[91 nt withheld, positions 4949-5039]
A
[49 nt withheld, positions 5041-5089]
CCTTTGACGTTGGAGTCCACGTTCTTT
[37 nt withheld, positions 5117-5153]
ACCCTATCTCGGTCTATTCTTTTGATTTATAAGGGATTTTGCCGATTTCGGCCTATTGGTTAAAAAATGA
GCTGATTTAACAAAAATTTAACGCGAATTAATTCTGTGGAATGTGTGTCAGTTAGGGTGTGGAAAGTCCC
CAGGCTCCCCAGCAGGCAGAAGTATGCAAAGCATGCATCTCAATTAGTCAGCAACCAGGTGTGGAAAGTC
CCCAGGCTCCCCAGCAGGCAGAAGTATGCAAAGCATGCATCTCAATTAGTCAGCAACCATAGTCCCGCCC
CTAACTCCGCCCATCCCGCCCCTAACTCCGCCCAGTTCCGCCCATTCTCCGCCCCATGGCTGACTAATTT
TTTTTATTTATGCAGAGGCCGAGGCCGCCTCTGCCTCTGAGCTATTCCAGAAGTAGTGAGGAGGCTTTTT
TGGAGGCCTAGGCTTTTGCAAAAAGCTCCCGGGAGCTTGTATATCCATTTTCGGATCTGATCAAGAGACA
GGATGAGGATCGTTTCGCATGATTGAACAAGATGGATTGCACGCAGGTTCTCCGGCCGCTTGGGTGGAGA
GGCTATTCGGCTATGACTGGGCACAACAGACAATCGGCTGCTCTGATGCCGCCGTGTTCCGGCTGTCAGC
GCAGGGGCGCCCGGTTCTTTTTGTCAAGACCGACCTGTCCGGTGCCCTGAATGAACTGCAGGACGAGGCA
GCGCGGCTATCGTGGCTGGCCACGACGGGCGTTCCTTGCGCAGCTGTGCTCGACGTTGTCACTGAAGCGG
GAAGGGACTGGCTGCTATTGGGCGAAGTGCCGGGGCAGGATCTCCTGTCATCTCACCTTGCTCCTGCCGA
GAAAGTATCCATCATGGCTGATGCAATGCGGCGGCTGCATACGCTTGATCCGGCTACCTGCCCATTCGAC
CACCAAGCGAAACATCGCATCGAGCGAGCACGTACTCGGATGGAAGCCGGTCTTGTCGATCAGGATGATC
TGGACGAAGAGCATCAGGGGCTCGCGCCAGCCGAACTGTTCGCCAGGCTCAAGGCGCGCATGCCCGACGG
CGAGGATCTCGTCGTGACCCATGGCGATGCCTGCTTGCCGAATATCATGGTGGAAAATGGCCGCTTTTCT
GGATTCATCGACTGTGGCCGGCTGGGTGTGGCGGACCGCTATCAGGACATAGCGTTGGCTACCCGTGATA
TTGCTGAAGAGCTTGGCGGCGAATGGGCTGACCGCTTCCTCGTGCTTTACGGTATCGCCGCTCCCGATTC
GCAGCGCATCGCCTTCTATCGCCTTCTTGACGAGTTCTTCTGAGCGGGACTCTGGGGTTCGAAATGACCG
ACCAAGCGACGCCCAACCTGCCATCACGAGATTTCGATTCCACCGCCGCCTTCTATGAAAGGTTGGGCTT
CGGAATCGTTTTCCGGGACGCCGGCTGGATGATCCTCCAGCGCGGGGATCTCATGCTGGAGTTCTTCGCC
CACCCCAACTTGTTTATTGCAGCTTATAATGGTTACAAATAAAGCAATAGCATCACAAATTTCACAAATA
AAGCATTTTTTTCACTGCATTCTAGTTGTGGTTTGTCCAAACTCATCAATGTATCTTATCATGTCTGTAT
ACCGTCGACCTCTAGCTAGAGCTTGGCGTAATCATGGTCATAGCTGTTTCCTGTGTGAAATTGTTATCCG
CTCACAATTCCACACAACATACGAGCCGGAAGCATAAAGTGTAAAGCCTGGGGTGCCTAATGAGTGAGCT
AACTCACATTAATTGCGTTGCGCTCACTGCCCGCTTTCCAGTCGGGAAACCTGTCGTGCCAGCTGCATTA
ATGAATCGGCCAACGCGCGGGGAGAGGCGGTTTGCGTATTGGGCGCTCTTCCGCTTCCTCGCTCACTGAC
TCGCTGCGCTCGGTCGTTCGGCTGCGGCGAGCGGTATCAGCTCACTCAAAGGCGGTAATACGGTTATCCA
CAGAATCAGGGGATAACGCAGGAAAGAACATGTGAGCAAAAGGCCAGCAAAAGGCCAGGAACCGTAAAAA
GGCCGCGTTGCTGGCGTTTTTCCATAGGCTCCGCCCCCCTGACGAGCATCACAAAAATCGACGCTCAAGT
CAGAGGTGGCGAAACCCGACAGGACTATAAAGATACCAGGCGTTTCCCCCTGGAAGCTCCCTCGTGCGCT
CTCCTGTTCCGACCCTGCCGCTTACCGGATACCTGTCCGCCTTTCTCCCTTCGGGAAGCGTGGCGCTTTC
TCATAGCTCACGCTGTAGGTATCTCAGTTCGGTGTAGGTCGTTCGCTCCAAGCTGGGCTGTGTGCACGAA
CCCCCCGTTCAGCCCGACCGCTGCGCCTTATCCGGTAACTATCGTCTTGAGTCCAACCCGGTAAGACACG
ACTTATCGCCACTGGCAGCAGCCACTGGTAACAGGATTAGCAGAGCGAGGTATGTAGGCGGTGCTACAGA
GTTCTTGAAGTGGTGGCCTAACTACGGCTACACTAGAAGAACAGTATTTGGTATCTGCGCTCTGCTGAAG
CCAGTTACCTTCGGAAAAAGAGTTGGTAGCTCTTGATCCGGCAAACAAACCACCGCTGGTAGCGGTGGTT
TTTTTGTTTGCAAGCAGCAGATTACGCGCAGAAAAAAAGGATCTCAAGAAGATCCTTTGATCTTTTCTAC
GGGGTCTGACGCTCAGTGGAACGAAAACTCACGTTAAGGGATTTTGGTCATGAGATTATCAAAAAGGATC
TTCACCTAGATCCTTTTAAATTAAAAATGAAGTTTTAAATCAATCTAAAGTATATATGAGTAAACTTGGT
CTGACAGTTACCAATGCTTAATCAGTGAGGCACCTATCTCAGCGATCTGTCTATTTCGTTCATCCATAGT
TGCCTGACTCCCCGTCGTGTAGATAACTACGATACGGGAGGGCTTACCATCTGGCCCCAGTGCTGCAATG
ATACCGCGAGACCCACGCTCACCGGCTCCAGATTTATCAGCAATAAACCAGCCAGCCGGAAGGGCCGAGC
GCAGAAGTGGTCCTGCAACTTTATCCGCCTCCATCCAGTCTATTAATTGTTGCCGGGAAGCTAGAGTAAG
TAGTTCGCCAGTTAATAGTTTGCGCAACGTTGTTGCCATTGCTACAGGCATCGTGGTGTCACGCTCGTCG
TTTGGTATGGCTTCATTCAGCTCCGGTTCCCAACGATCAAGGCGAGTTACATGATCCCCCATGTTGTGCA
AAAAAGCGGTTAGCTCCTTCGGTCCTCCGATCGTTGTCAGAAGTAAGTTGGCCGCAGTGTTATCACTCAT
GGTTATGGCAGCACTGCATAATTCTCTTACTGTCATGCCATCCGTAAGATGCTTTTCTGTGACTGGTGAG
TACTCAACCAAGTCATTCTGAGAATAGTGTATGCGGCGACCGAGTTGCTCTTGCCCGGCGTCAATACGGG
ATAATACCGCGCCACATAGCAGAACTTTAAAAGTGCTCATCATTGGAAAACGTTCTTCGGGGCGAAAACT
CTCAAGGATCTTACCGCTGTTGAGATCCAGTTCGATGTAACCCACTCGTGCACCCAACTGATCTTCAGCA
TCTTTTACTTTCACCAGCGTTTCTGGGTGAGCAAAAACAGGAAGGCAAAATGCCGCAAAAAAGGGAATAA
GGGCGACACGGAAATGTTGAATACTCATACTCTTCCTTTTTCAATATTATTGAAGCATTTATCAGGGTTA
TTGTCTCATGAGCGGATACATATTTGAATGTATTTAGAAAAATAAACAAATAGGGGTTCCGCGCACATTT
CCCCGAAAAGTGCCACCTGACGTCGACGGATCGGGAGATCTCCCGATCCCCTATGGTGCACTCTCAGTAC
AATCTGCTCTGATGCCGCATAGTTAAGCCAGTATCTGCTCCCTGCTTGTGTGTTGGAGGTCGCTGAGTAG
TGCGCGAGCAAAATTTAAGCTACAACAAGGCAAGGCTTGACCGACAATTGCATGAAGAATCTGCTTAGGG
TTAGGCGTTTTGCGCTGCTTCGCGATGTACGGGCCAGATATACGCGTTGACATTGATTATTGACTAGTTA
TTAATAGTAATCAATTACGGGGTCATTAGTTCATAGCCCATATATGGAGTTCCGCGTTACATAACTTACG
GTAAATGGCCCGCCTGGCTGACCGCCCAACGACCCCCGCCCATTGACGTCAATAATGACGTATGTTCCCA
TAGTAACGCCAATAGGGACTTTCCATTGACGTCAATGGGTGGAGTATTTACGGTAAACTGCCCACTTGGC
AGTACATCAAGTGTATCATATGCCAAGTACGCCCCCTATTGACGTCAATGACGGTAAATGGCCCGCCTGG
CATTATGCCCAGTACATGACCTTATGGGACTTTCCTACTTGGCAGTACATCTACGTATTAGTCATCGCTA
TTACCATGGTGATGCGGTTTTGGCAGTACATCAATGGGCGTGGATAGCGGTTTGACTCACGGGGATTTCC
AAGTCTCCACCCCATTGACGTCAATGGGAGTTTGTTTTGGCACCAAAATCAACGGGACTTTCCAAAATGT
CGTAACAACTCCGCCCCATTGACGCAAATGGGCGGTAGGCGTGTACGGTGGGAGGTCTATATAAGCAGAG
CTCTCTGGCTAACTAGAGAACCCACTGCTTACTGGCTTATCGAAATTAATACGACTCACTATAGGGAGAC
CC
Features (pLannotate 1.2.2; 24 found; start..end, strand, type, name):
     34..747     +  CDS            W1C: W1C is a basic (constitutively fluorescent) cyan fluorescent protein published in 1998, derived from Aequorea victoria.
    718..2919    +  CDS            RAPGEF3 (fragment): RPGF3_HUMAN - Also known as CGEF1, EPAC, EPAC1. Experimental evidence at protein level: Swiss-Prot protein existence level 1. Guanine nucleotide exchange factor (GEF) for RAP1A and RAP2A small GTPases that is activated by binding cAMP. Through simultaneous binding of PDE3B to RAPGEF3 and PIK3R6 is assembled in a signaling complex in which it activates the PI3K gamma complex and which is involved in angiogenesis. Plays a role in the modulation of the cAMP- induced dynamic control of endothelial barrier function through a pathway that is independent on Rho-mediated signaling. Required for the ac
   2932..3666    +  CDS            cp173Venus: circularly permuted form of the Venus yellow fluorescent protein (Nagai et al., 2004) efficient FRET acceptor for CFP
   3724..4458    +  CDS            cp173Venus: circularly permuted form of the Venus yellow fluorescent protein (Nagai et al., 2004) efficient FRET acceptor for CFP
   4510..4528    -  promoter       SP6 promoter: promoter for bacteriophage SP6 RNA polymerase
   4554..4778    +  polyA_signal   bGH poly(A) signal: bovine growth hormone polyadenylation signal
   4782..4803    +  promoter       SV40 promoter (fragment): SV40 enhancer and early promoter
   4824..5252    +  rep_origin     f1 ori (sequence partly withheld): f1 bacteriophage origin of replication; arrow indicates direction of (+) strand synthesis
   5266..5595    +  promoter       SV40 promoter: SV40 enhancer and early promoter
   5662..6453    +  CDS            neo: KKA2_KLEPN - Also known as kan, nptII. Experimental evidence at protein level: Swiss-Prot protein existence level 1. Resistance to kanamycin, neomycin, paromomycin, ribostamycin, butirosin and gentamicin B. From Klebsiella pneumoniae.
   6477..6635    +  CDS            ble (fragment): BLE_KLEPN - Experimental evidence at protein level: Swiss-Prot protein existence level 1. Binding protein with a strong affinity to the bleomycin family of antibiotics. Binds to CL990; an antimitotic-antibiotic compound. From Klebsiella pneumoniae.
   6630..6751    +  polyA_signal   SV40 poly(A) signal: SV40 polyadenylation signal
   6824..6840    -  protein_bind   lac operator: The lac repressor binds to the lac operator to inhibit transcription in E. coli. This inhibition can be relieved by adding lactose or isopropyl-β-D-thiogalactopyranoside (IPTG). lac repressor encoded by lacI
   6848..6878    -  promoter       lac promoter: promoter for the E. coli lac operon
   6893..6914    -  protein_bind   CAP binding site: CAP binding activates transcription in the presence of cAMP. E. coli catabolite activator protein
   6927..7019    -  CDS            lacI (fragment): lac repressor; lacI; The lac repressor binds to the lac operator to inhibit transcription in E. coli. This inhibition can be relieved by adding lactose or isopropyl-β-D-thiogalactopyranoside (IPTG).
   7202..7790    -  rep_origin     ori: high-copy-number ColE1/pMB1/pBR322/pUC origin of replication
   7961..8821    -  CDS            AmpR: β-lactamase; bla; confers resistance to ampicillin, carbenicillin, and related antibiotics
   8822..8926    -  promoter       AmpR promoter: bla
   8985..9037    -  misc_feature   bom (fragment): basis of mobility region from pBR322
   9192..9571    +  enhancer       CMV enhancer: human cytomegalovirus immediate early enhancer
   9572..9775    +  promoter       CMV promoter: human cytomegalovirus (CMV) immediate early promoter
   9771..9804    +  LTR            5' LTR (truncated) (fragment): truncated 5' long terminal repeat (LTR) from HIV-1
   9820..9838    +  promoter       T7 promoter: promoter for bacteriophage T7 RNA polymerase
