[The description below was written by a language model from this plasmid's Addgene catalogue record and pLannotate feature annotations shown in this document.]
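Description:
Epac-S-H325 is a mammalian expression plasmid built on the pcDNA3 backbone that encodes a single-chain, Epac1-based FRET biosensor for cAMP. It is propagated in E. coli through a high-copy ColE1/pUC-type origin with ampicillin selection (AmpR), and also carries an f1 origin. For mammalian cells, an SV40 early promoter drives a neomycin phosphotransferase cassette with an SV40 poly(A) signal, allowing G418 selection of stable lines. The total size is about 9.8 kb, of which the sensor insert accounts for roughly 4.4 kb.

The sensor is transcribed from the CMV enhancer/promoter and terminated by the bGH polyadenylation signal, with T7 and SP6 phage promoters flanking the insert. The open reading frame begins with a cyan donor, described in the record as mTurquoise2 with a deletion (the automated annotation labels it as a related cyan Aequorea variant). This is followed by a fragment of human RAPGEF3 (EPAC1) and then a tandem pair of circularly permuted cp173Venus acceptors. The Epac moiety lacks the DEP domain and is catalytically dead (T781A, F782A). It also carries Q270E and E325T to raise cAMP affinity, plus L777A and K778A to remove affinity for the nuclear envelope, which should give a more cytosolic distribution. In sensors of this type, cAMP binding changes the conformation of Epac and alters energy transfer between donor and acceptor, so FRET changes report real-time fluctuations in cAMP in living cells. The depositor notes that this variant does not appear in the associated article on Epac sensors for fluorescence lifetime imaging. The short HIV-1 LTR and ble fragments in the feature table are likely annotation matches to backbone sequence rather than functional elements.
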