Addgene plasmid #228249: Epac-S-H325
Purpose: mT2Del_EPACdDEPCD_Q270E_E325T_L777A_K778A_tdcp173Venus(ST) biosensor to measure realtime changes in FRET reflecting fluctuations in cAMP levels in living cells.
Depositing lab: Kees Jalink. Depositing organization: Netherlands Cancer Institute. Publication: Cytosolic-enhanced dark Epac-based FRET sensors allow for intracellular cAMP detection in live cells via FLIM. Zanetti G, Klarenbeek JB, Jalink K. FEBS Lett. 2024 Dec 31. doi: 10.1002/1873-3468.15093. PubMed 39737677.
Backbone
  Vector backbone: pcDNA3
  Backbone size w/o insert (bp): 5500
  Total vector size (bp): 9846
  Vector type: Mammalian Expression
  Selectable markers: Neomycin (select with G418)
Growth in bacteria
  Bacterial resistance: Ampicillin, 100 μg/mL
  Growth temperature: 37°C
  Growth strain: DH5alpha
  Copy number: High Copy
Gene/Insert
  Gene/Insert name: mT2Del_EPACdDEPCD_Q270E_E325T_L777A_K778A_tdcp173Venus(ST)
  Species: H. sapiens (human)
  Insert size (bp): 4445
  Mutation: Deletion of DEP domain, Catalytically dead T781A & F782A, increased affinity for cAMP Q270E & E325T, no nuclear envelope affinity L777A & K778A
  Entrez Gene: RAPGEF3 (a.k.a. CAMP-GEFI, EPAC, EPAC1, HSU79275, bcm910)
  Promoter: CMV
  Cloning method: Restriction Enzyme; 5′ cloning site NotI (unknown if destroyed); 3′ cloning site EcoRI (unknown if destroyed)
  Sequencing primers: 5′ CACGACTGGAGCCTCTTCAACA
Terms and licenses: Academic/Nonprofit Terms; Industry Terms: Not Available to Industry
Depositor comments: This sensor is not included in the published article, but it is available on our lab’s website for the scientific community. https://jalinklab.nl Please visit https://doi.org/10.1101/2024.09.30.615785 for bioRxiv preprint.
How to cite: Epac-S-H325 was a gift from Kees Jalink (Addgene plasmid # 228249 ; http://n2t.net/addgene:228249 ; RRID:Addgene_228249)
